Addgene plasmid #68831: myc-hRAD18 dC2
Purpose: Expresses c-myc-tagged human RAD18 deleting Polymerase eta binding domain
Depositing lab: Satoshi Tateishi. Depositing organization: Kumamoto University. Publication: RAD18 promotes DNA double-strand break repair during G1 phase through chromatin retention of 53BP1. Watanabe K, Iwabuchi K, Sun J, Tsuji Y, Tani T, Tokunaga K, Date T, Hashimoto M, Yamaizumi M, Tateishi S. Nucleic Acids Res. 2009 Apr;37(7):2176-93. doi: 10.1093/nar/gkp082. Epub 2009 Feb 19. PubMed 19228710.
Backbone
  Vector backbone: pCAGGS
  Vector type: Mammalian Expression
Growth in bacteria
  Bacterial resistance: Ampicillin, 100 μg/mL
  Growth temperature: 37°C
  Growth strain: DH5alpha
  Copy number: High Copy
Gene/Insert
  Gene/Insert name: c-myc tagged human RAD18 deleting Polymerase eta binding domain (alt name: myc hRAD18 dC2)
  Species: H. sapiens (human)
  Entrez Gene: RAD18 (a.k.a. RNF73)
  Promoter: CAG
  Tag / fusion protein: c-myc
  Cloning method: Restriction Enzyme; 5′ cloning site EcoRI (unknown if destroyed); 3′ cloning site EcoRI (unknown if destroyed)
  Sequencing primers: 5′ GCTTCTGGCGTGTGACC; 3′ GTATTTGTGAGCCAGGGCAT
Terms and licenses: Academic/Nonprofit Terms; Industry Terms: Not Available to Industry
How to cite: myc-hRAD18 dC2 was a gift from Satoshi Tateishi (Addgene plasmid # 68831 ; http://n2t.net/addgene:68831 ; RRID:Addgene_68831)
