[The description below was written by a language model from this plasmid's Addgene catalogue record.]
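Description:
myc-hRAD18 dC2 is a mammalian expression plasmid built on the pCAGGS backbone that produces a c-myc epitope-tagged deletion mutant of human RAD18 (also known as RNF73). It is maintained in E. coli as a high-copy plasmid under ampicillin selection. The record lists no selectable marker for mammalian cells, so nothing in it indicates suitability for drug selection of stable lines. No feature table accompanies the entry, so the origin of replication, polyadenylation signal and other backbone elements are not itemised.

The insert was cloned into an EcoRI site at both its 5′ and 3′ ends, and the record does not say whether those sites survived cloning. Expression is driven by the CAG promoter, a strong composite element combining the cytomegalovirus immediate-early enhancer with the chicken β-actin promoter, which gives high constitutive expression in a broad range of mammalian cell types. The encoded RAD18 lacks the domain that binds DNA polymerase eta; the exact residues removed and the position of the myc tag relative to the coding sequence are not stated.

RAD18 is an E3 ubiquitin ligase involved in post-replication repair, where its interaction with polymerase eta helps recruit that translesion polymerase to stalled replication forks. A mutant lacking this binding region lets researchers separate polymerase eta-dependent functions of RAD18 from its other activities, while the myc tag allows detection or immunoprecipitation with anti-myc antibodies. The associated publication concerns the role of RAD18 in double-strand break repair during G1 phase through chromatin retention of 53BP1, which suggests the construct served as one of a set of domain-deletion mutants for mapping the regions of RAD18 needed for that function.
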