>Addgene plasmid #68831 | myc-hRAD18 dC2 | addgene partial sequence | sequence record 125287 | pCAGGS5 5'-ggttcggcttctggcgtgtgacc-3'
TTCATGCCTTCTTCTTTTTCCTACAGGCTCCTGGGCAACGTGCTGGTTATTGTGCTGTCTCATCATTTTG
GCAAAGAATTCACCATGGACTCCCTGGCCGAGTCTCGGTGGCCTCCGGGCCTGGCAGTCATGAAGACAAT
AGATGATTTGCTGCGGTGTGGAATTTGCTTCGAGTATTTCAACATTGCAATGATAATACCTCAGTGTTCA
CATAACTACTGCTCTCTCTGTATAAGAAAATTTCTGTCCTATAAAACTCAGTGTCCAACTTGCTGTGTGA
CTGTCACAGAGCCGGATCTGAAAAATAACCGCATATTAGATGAACTGGTAAAAAGCTTGAATTTTGCACG
GAATCATCTGCTGCAGTTTGCTTTAGAGTCACCAGCCAAATCTCCTGCTTCTTCCTCTTCAAAGAATCTT
GCTGTCAAAGTATATACTCCTGTA
