>Addgene plasmid #68831 | myc-hRAD18 dC2 | addgene partial sequence | sequence record 127718 | Bglob-pA-R 5'-ttttggcagagggaaaaaga-3'
ATTGGCCCACCAGCCACCACCTTCTGATAGGCAGCCTGCACCTGAGGAGTGAATTCTTACAAGTCCTCTT
CAGAAATGAGCTTTTGCTCATTCCTATTACGCTTGTTTCTTGGTTCAATCTCAGCACTTTCAGCGGCTCT
TGTGCGGCGATTCTGTCTTGGACTTATTTCTGTGTCTTGAAGATCGTTTTTATGTGATGCTTCCCAGGCT
TCCTCTTCTTCTAAAAGATCTCTTATGATGTCGTGGTTTGTTACTGAGGTCATATTATCTTCCTGTCCCA
TGCATACAGAAGATAGCTTTTCTGTAGATTCATCTTCTTTTGTTATTGTTACTGTTTTTTGTGACATTCC
AGCAATTTTCTTGTATCCTTTTCTAGCCTGATCCACCAGAAGCTGAAATTCACTCTTATGTTTTTTACGA
TATTTACTGTGGATTTCATCTATTTCCTTTTCTGTTTGGTCCTTTGTAAAAACCATTACACTTTCATTGA
GTTTACTAGCTTCAAGACGCATCCTAGTCTTCTCTATATTTTCGATTTCTTGAACTATTTCAGCAGCTGA
TTTAGGATGCAAAGCATCGCATTGGGCATTGTACATGTGTACAAATTCTTGGTGCCTTTTAATGAGCTGT
TGTTTATTTCCTTGAATAGATAATCCATGCTCTTTTAGCTTTTTCTTTAAATCACG
